>Addgene plasmid #126080 | pAAV-Ef1a-sCreDIO hChR2(H134R)-eYFP 2.0 | addgene full sequence | sequence record 245075 | Addgene NGS Result
CCTGCAGGCAGCTGCGCGCTCGCTCGCTCACTGAGGCCGCCCGGGCGTCGGGCGACCTTTGGTCGCCCGG
CCTCAGTGAGCGAGCGAGCGCGCAGAGAGGGAGTGGCCAACTCCATCACTAGGGGTTCCTGCGGCCGCAC
GCGTAAGCTTTGCAAAGATGGATAAAGTTTTAAACAGAGAGGAATCTTTGCAGCTAATGGACCTTCTAGG
TCTTGAAAGGAGTGGGAATTGGCTCCGGTGCCCGTCAGTGGGCAGAGCGCACATCGCCCACAGTCCCCGA
GAAGTTGGGGGGAGGGGTCGGCAATTGAACCGGTGCCTAGAGAAGGTGGCGCGGGGTAAACTGGGAAAGT
GATGTCGTGTACTGGCTCCGCCTTTTTCCCGAGGGTGGGGGAGAACCGTATATAAGTGCAGTAGTCGCCG
TGAACGTTCTTTTTCGCAACGGGTTTGCCGCCAGAACACAGGTAAGTGCCGTGTGTGGTTCCCGCGGGCC
TGGCCTCTTTACGGGTTATGGCCCTTGCGTGCCTTGAATTACTTCCACCTGGCTGCAGTACGTGATTCTT
GATCCCGAGCTTCGGGTTGGAAGTGGGTGGGAGAGTTCGAGGCCTTGCGCTTAAGGAGCCCCTTCGCCTC
GTGCTTGAGTTGAGGCCTGGCCTGGGCGCTGGGGCCGCCGCGTGCGAATCTGGTGGCACCTTCGCGCCTG
TCTCGCTGCTTTCGATAAGTCTCTAGCCATTTAAAATTTTTGATGACCTGCTGCGACGCTTTTTTTCTGG
CAAGATAGTCTTGTAAATGCGGGCCAAGATCTGCACACTGGTATTTCGGTTTTTGGGGCCGCGGGCGGCG
ACGGGGCCCGTGCGTCCCAGCGCACATGTTCGGCGAGGCGGGGCCTGCGAGCGCGGCCACCGAGAATCGG
ACGGGGGTAGTCTCAAGCTGGCCGGCCTGCTCTGGTGCCTGGCCTCGCGCCGCCGTGTATCGCCCCGCCC
TGGGCGGCAAGGCTGGCCCGGTCGGCACCAGTTGCGTGAGCGGAAAGATGGCCGCTTCCCGGCCCTGCTG
CAGGGAGCTCAAAATGGAGGACGCGGCGCTCGGGAGAGCGGGCGGGTGAGTCACCCACACAAAGGAAAAG
GGCCTTTCCGTCCTCAGCCGTCGCTTCATGTGACTCCACGGAGTACCGGGCGCCGTCCAGGCACCTCGAT
TAGTTCTCGAGCTTTTGGAGTACGTCGTCTTTAGGTTGGGGGGAGGGGTTTTATGCGATGGAGTTTCCCC
ACACTGAGTGGGTGGAGACTGAAGTTAGGCCAGCTTGGCACTTGATGTAATTCTCCTTGGAATTTGCCCT
TTTTGAGTTTGGATCTTGGTTCATTCTCAAGCCTCAGACAGTGGTTCAAAGTTTTTTTCTTCCATTTCAG
GTGTCGTGAGGATCCACTCGTGTCCGATAACTGTAATTATCGGACATGATAATTGTTATTGGTGCAAAGA
ATCACTTCCTTAAGTCTTTATACTGCCCAGCTCGTGTCCGATAAGTGTATTTATCGGACATGATGGCGCG
CCCTATTACTTGTACAGCTCGTCCATGCCGAGAGTGATCCCGGCGGCGGTCACGAACTCCAGCAGGACCA
TGTGATCGCGCTTCTCGTTGGGGTCTTTGCTCAGGGCGGACTGGTAGCTCAGGTAGTGGTTGTCGGGCAG
CAGCACGGGGCCGTCGCCGATGGGGGTGTTCTGCTGGTAGTGGTCGGCGAGCTGCACGCTGCCGTCCTCG
ATGTTGTGGCGGATCTTGAAGTTCACCTTGATGCCGTTCTTCTGCTTGTCGGCCATGATATAGACGTTGT
GGCTGTTGTAGTTGTACTCCAGCTTGTGCCCCAGGATGTTGCCGTCCTCCTTGAAGTCGATGCCCTTCAG
CTCGATGCGGTTCACCAGGGTGTCGCCCTCGAACTTCACCTCGGCGCGGGTCTTGTAGTTGCCGTCGTCC
TTGAAGAAGATGGTGCGCTCCTGGACGTAGCCTTCGGGCATGGCGGACTTGAAGAAGTCGTGCTGCTTCA
TGTGGTCGGGGTAGCGGGCGAAGCACTGCAGGCCGTAGCCGAAGGTGGTCACGAGGGTGGGCCAGGGCAC
GGGCAGCTTGCCGGTGGTGCAGATGAACTTCAGGGTCAGCTTGCCGTAGGTGGCATCGCCCTCGCCCTCG
CCGGACACGCTGAACTTGTGGCCGTTTACGTCGCCGTCCAGCTCGACCAGGATGGGCACCACCCCGGTGA
ACAGCTCCTCGCCCTTGCTCACCATGGTGGCGGCCGCTGGCACGGCTCCGGCCTCGGCTTCGTCTTCGAC
GAGAGTCTCGACCTCGATCTCCGTTCCGCCGATGTTCAGTTTGGTGGTTTTGCGGATATCTCCGTGAATC
AATATGTGCTCGTGGATCAGGACGCGCAGGTAGTGTCCCAACAACCCCCAACAATTTTTACTCATCAGAT
CAATAATCGTGTGACCTACGGTGGAGCCATAGACGCTCAGGACGCCAAAACCTTCGGGCCCCAAAATGAA
GAGAATTGGGAACATACCCCAGCTCACGAAAAACAGCCATGCCATGCCGGTCACGACCTGGCGGCACCGA
CCCTTTGGCACAGTATGATAACCCTCGATATATGCTTTGGCGGCGTGAAAAAATGTGTTCGCGCCATAGC
ACAATCCAAGACAAAAGAAGATGACTTTAACATAGCCGGTTGCCATGGCGCTGGTAGCCCCCCACACGAT
AGTCCCGATGTCTGAGACAAGGAGTCCCATGGTTCTCCTGCTGTAGTCGTTGCTCAGGCCGGTGAGGTTG
CTCAGGCGGATAAGGATGACAGGACAAGTGAGCAGCCACTCTGCATAGCGCAGCCACTGCACCCGGTGTC
CTGTGGCAAGGTAGAGCATAGAGGGATTCTTAAACTCAAAAAAGAACTCGAGAATCACCTTAACCATTTC
AATGGCGCACACATAGATCTCCTCCCAGCCGCATGTAGATTTCCAGGTTTGGTAGGCATAGAACATCAGC
AGCAAAATGCTGAATCCTGCTGCAAGCCACTGCAGGACATTTGACGCGGTCTGAGCGCCGTTCGTGCCGC
GAGATTCAATCCATCCGGCACAGTAACATTGATCCTCAGGGACCAGGACGGACCCGTTCACCACCACAGG
ATTAGTAACGAACAAAAGTTCGCGTCCGACGGCAGACAAAGCGCCGCCATAGTCCATGGTGGCTAGCATC
ATGTCCGATAATTACAGTTATCGGACACGAGTAAGCAGACAATCTTGTAATACATGCAGCTAGTCAAGAT
TGCTCCAGCTAATCATGTCCGATAAATACACTTATCGGACACGAGGAATTCGATATCAAGCTTATCGATA
ATCAACCTCTGGATTACAAAATTTGTGAAAGATTGACTGGTATTCTTAACTATGTTGCTCCTTTTACGCT
ATGTGGATACGCTGCTTTAATGCCTTTGTATCATGCTATTGCTTCCCGTATGGCTTTCATTTTCTCCTCC
TTGTATAAATCCTGGTTGCTGTCTCTTTATGAGGAGTTGTGGCCCGTTGTCAGGCAACGTGGCGTGGTGT
GCACTGTGTTTGCTGACGCAACCCCCACTGGTTGGGGCATTGCCACCACCTGTCAGCTCCTTTCCGGGAC
TTTCGCTTTCCCCCTCCCTATTGCCACGGCGGAACTCATCGCCGCCTGCCTTGCCCGCTGCTGGACAGGG
GCTCGGCTGTTGGGCACTGACAATTCCGTGGTGTTGTCGGGGAAATCATCGTCCTTTCCTTGGCTGCTCG
CCTATGTTGCCACCTGGATTCTGCGCGGGACGTCCTTCTGCTACGTCCCTTCGGCCCTCAATCCAGCGGA
CCTTCCTTCCCGCGGCCTGCTGCCGGCTCTGCGGCCTCTTCCGCGTCTTCGCCTTCGCCCTCAGACGAGT
CGGATCTCCCTTTGGGCCGCCTCCCCGCATCGATACCGAGCGCTGCTCGAGAGATCTACGGGTGGCATCC
CTGTGACCCCTCCCCAGTGCCTCTCCTGGCCCTGGAAGTTGCCACTCCAGTGCCCACCAGCCTTGTCCTA
ATAAAATTAAGTTGCATCATTTTGTCTGACTAGGTGTCCTTCTATAATATTATGGGGTGGAGGGGGGTGG
TATGGAGCAAGGGGCAAGTTGGGAAGACAACCTGTAGGGCCTGCGGGGTCTATTGGGAACCAAGCTGGAG
TGCAGTGGCACAATCTTGGCTCACTGCAATCTCCGCCTCCTGGGTTCAAGCGATTCTCCTGCCTCAGCCT
CCCGAGTTGTTGGGATTCCAGGCATGCATGACCAGGCTCAGCTAATTTTTGTTTTTTTGGTAGAGACGGG
GTTTCACCATATTGGCCAGGCTGGTCTCCAACTCCTAATCTCAGGTGATCTACCCACCTTGGCCTCCCAA
ATTGCTGGGATTACAGGCGTGAACCACTGCTCCCTTCCCTGTCCTTCTGATTTTGTAGGTAACCACGTGC
GGACCGAGCGGCCGCAGGAACCCCTAGTGATGGAGTTGGCCACTCCCTCTCTGCGCGCTCGCTCGCTCAC
TGAGGCCGGGCGACCAAAGGTCGCCCGACGCCCGGGCTTTGCCCGGGCGGCCTCAGTGAGCGAGCGAGCG
CGCAGCTGCCTGCAGGGGCGCCTGATGCGGTATTTTCTCCTTACGCATCTGTGCGGTATTTCACACCGCA
TA
[95 nt withheld, positions 4693-4787]
T
[46 nt withheld, positions 4789-4834]
C
[141 nt withheld, positions 4836-4976]
CCTTTGACGTTGGAGTCCACGTTCTTT
[37 nt withheld, positions 5004-5040]
ACTCTATCTCGGGCTATTCTTTTGATTTATAAGGGATTTTGCCGATTTCGGTCTATTGGTTAAAAAATGA
GCTGATTTAACAAAAATTTAACGCGAATTTTAACAAAATATTAACGTTTACAATTTTATGGTGCACTCTC
AGTACAATCTGCTCTGATGCCGCATAGTTAAGCCAGCCCCGACACCCGCCAACACCCGCTGACGCGCCCT
GACGGGCTTGTCTGCTCCCGGCATCCGCTTACAGACAAGCTGTGACCGTCTCCGGGAGCTGCATGTGTCA
GAGGTTTTCACCGTCATCACCGAAACGCGCGAGACGAAAGGGCCTCGTGATACGCCTATTTTTATAGGTT
AATGTCATGATAATAATGGTTTCTTAGACGTCAGGTGGCACTTTTCGGGGAAATGTGCGCGGAACCCCTA
TTTGTTTATTTTTCTAAATACATTCAAATATGTATCCGCTCATGAGACAATAACCCTGATAAATGCTTCA
ATAATATTGAAAAAGGAAGAGTATGAGTATTCAACATTTCCGTGTCGCCCTTATTCCCTTTTTTGCGGCA
TTTTGCCTTCCTGTTTTTGCTCACCCAGAAACGCTGGTGAAAGTAAAAGATGCTGAAGATCAGTTGGGTG
CACGAGTGGGTTACATCGAACTGGATCTCAACAGCGGTAAGATCCTTGAGAGTTTTCGCCCCGAAGAACG
TTTTCCAATGATGAGCACTTTTAAAGTTCTGCTATGTGGCGCGGTATTATCCCGTATTGACGCCGGGCAA
GAGCAACTCGGTCGCCGCATACACTATTCTCAGAATGACTTGGTTGAGTACTCACCAGTCACAGAAAAGC
ATCTTACGGATGGCATGACAGTAAGAGAATTATGCAGTGCTGCCATAACCATGAGTGATAACACTGCGGC
CAACTTACTTCTGACAACGATCGGAGGACCGAAGGAGCTAACCGCTTTTTTGCACAACATGGGGGATCAT
GTAACTCGCCTTGATCGTTGGGAACCGGAGCTGAATGAAGCCATACCAAACGACGAGCGTGACACCACGA
TGCCTGTAGCAATGGCAACAACGTTGCGCAAACTATTAACTGGCGAACTACTTACTCTAGCTTCCCGGCA
ACAATTAATAGACTGGATGGAGGCGGATAAAGTTGCAGGACCACTTCTGCGCTCGGCCCTTCCGGCTGGC
TGGTTTATTGCTGATAAATCTGGAGCCGGTGAGCGTGGGTCTCGCGGTATCATTGCAGCACTGGGGCCAG
ATGGTAAGCCCTCCCGTATCGTAGTTATCTACACGACGGGGAGTCAGGCAACTATGGATGAACGAAATAG
ACAGATCGCTGAGATAGGTGCCTCACTGATTAAGCATTGGTAACTGTCAGACCAAGTTTACTCATATATA
CTTTAGATTGATTTAAAACTTCATTTTTAATTTAAAAGGATCTAGGTGAAGATCCTTTTTGATAATCTCA
TGACCAAAATCCCTTAACGTGAGTTTTCGTTCCACTGAGCGTCAGACCCCGTAGAAAAGATCAAAGGATC
TTCTTGAGATCCTTTTTTTCTGCGCGTAATCTGCTGCTTGCAAACAAAAAAACCACCGCTACCAGCGGTG
GTTTGTTTGCCGGATCAAGAGCTACCAACTCTTTTTCCGAAGGTAACTGGCTTCAGCAGAGCGCAGATAC
CAAATACTGTTCTTCTAGTGTAGCCGTAGTTAGGCCACCACTTCAAGAACTCTGTAGCACCGCCTACATA
CCTCGCTCTGCTAATCCTGTTACCAGTGGCTGCTGCCAGTGGCGATAAGTCGTGTCTTACCGGGTTGGAC
TCAAGACGATAGTTACCGGATAAGGCGCAGCGGTCGGGCTGAACGGGGGGTTCGTGCACACAGCCCAGCT
TGGAGCGAACGACCTACACCGAACTGAGATACCTACAGCGTGAGCTATGAGAAAGCGCCACGCTTCCCGA
AGGGAGAAAGGCGGACAGGTATCCGGTAAGCGGCAGGGTCGGAACAGGAGAGCGCACGAGGGAGCTTCCA
GGGGGAAACGCCTGGTATCTTTATAGTCCTGTCGGGTTTCGCCACCTCTGACTTGAGCGTCGATTTTTGT
GATGCTCGTCAGGGGGGCGGAGCCTATGGAAAAACGCCAGCAACGCGGCCTTTTTACGGTTCCTGGCCTT
TTGCTGGCCTTTTGCTCACATGT
Features (pLannotate 1.2.2; 17 found; start..end, strand, type, name):
     12..39      +  repeat_region  AAV2 ITR (fragment): inverted terminal repeat of adeno-associated virus serotype 2 inverted
     68..95      +  repeat_region  AAV2 ITR (fragment): inverted terminal repeat of adeno-associated virus serotype 2 inverted
    158..224     +  CDS            small t antigen (fragment): SV40 (simian virus 40) small t antigen
    231..1409    +  promoter       EF-1α promoter: strong constitutive promoter for human elongation factor EF-1α
   1546..2265    -  CDS            EYFP: enhanced YFP mammalian codon-optimized
   2281..3207    -  CDS            ChR2(H134R): H134R mutant of an N-terminal fragment of channelrhodopsin-2 from the alga Chlamydomonas reinhardtii (Nagel et al., 2005) blue light-activated cation channel
   3334..3360    +  misc_feature   MCS (fragment): pBluescript multiple cloning site
   3360..3948    +  misc_feature   WPRE: woodchuck hepatitis virus posttranscriptional regulatory element
   3980..4456    +  polyA_signal   hGH poly(A) signal: human growth hormone polyadenylation signal
   4496..4636    +  repeat_region  AAV2 ITR: inverted terminal repeat of adeno-associated virus serotype 2 inverted
   4641..4692    -  misc_feature   bom (fragment): basis of mobility region from pBR322
   4711..5166    +  rep_origin     f1 ori (sequence partly withheld): f1 bacteriophage origin of replication; arrow indicates direction of (+) strand synthesis
   5167..5216    -  misc_feature   bom (fragment): basis of mobility region from pBR322
   5318..5353    -  CDS            rop (fragment): Rop protein, which maintains plasmids at low copy number; rop
   5448..5552    +  promoter       AmpR promoter: bla
   5553..6413    +  CDS            AmpR: β-lactamase; bla; confers resistance to ampicillin, carbenicillin, and related antibiotics
   6584..7172    +  rep_origin     ori: high-copy-number ColE1/pMB1/pBR322/pUC origin of replication
