[The description below was written by a language model from this plasmid's Addgene catalogue record and pLannotate feature annotations shown in this document.]
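Description:
pAAV-Ef1a-sCreDIO hChR2(H134R)-eYFP 2.0 is an adeno-associated virus transfer plasmid built on the Stratagene pAAV backbone, with a total size of roughly 7.2 kb. It is maintained in bacteria through a high-copy ColE1/pUC-type origin and selected with ampicillin via the β-lactamase gene; an f1 phage origin is also present. The expression cassette is flanked by AAV2 inverted terminal repeats, which allow it to be packaged into recombinant AAV particles. The automated annotation detects the right-hand ITR in full but only short fragments of the left one. It also picks up brief matches to SV40 small t antigen, bom and rop, which are probably incidental backbone remnants.

The payload is channelrhodopsin-2 carrying the H134R mutation, a blue-light-gated cation channel from Chlamydomonas reinhardtii, fused at its C terminus to eYFP. This fusion sits downstream of the strong constitutive human EF-1α promoter but on the opposite strand, so it cannot be expressed in its starting configuration. As a DIO (double-floxed inverted open reading frame) design, the coding sequence is bracketed by recombinase target sites, here sLox sites recognised by sCre rather than standard Cre. Recombination inverts the cassette into the sense orientation and switches on expression only in cells that supply sCre. The "2.0" version differs in having the sLox sites in the reverse orientation; the sites themselves are not annotated in the feature table. A WPRE and a human growth hormone polyadenylation signal follow the cassette to enhance transcript stability and processing. The construct is suited to recombinase-restricted optogenetic activation and fluorescent labelling of defined cell populations.
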