Addgene plasmid #126080: pAAV-Ef1a-sCreDIO hChR2(H134R)-eYFP 2.0
Purpose: sCre-dependent ChR2(H134R)-eYFP with the sLox sites in the reverse orientation
Depositing lab: Karl Deisseroth. Depositing organization: Stanford University.
Backbone
  Vector backbone: pAAV
  Backbone manufacturer: Stratagene
  Backbone size w/o insert (bp): 5581
  Total vector size (bp): 7243
  Modifications to backbone: sLox sites in reverse orientation
  Vector type: AAV
Growth in bacteria
  Bacterial resistance: Ampicillin, 100 μg/mL
  Growth temperature: 37°C
  Growth strain: NEB Stable
  Copy number: High Copy
Gene/Insert
  Gene/Insert name: hChR2(H134R)-eYFP (alt name: Channelrhodopsin fused to YFP)
  Insert size (bp): 1662
  Mutation: H134R
  Promoter: Ef1a
  Tag / fusion protein: eYFP (C terminal on insert)
  Cloning method: Restriction Enzyme; 5′ cloning site AscI (not destroyed); 3′ cloning site NheI (not destroyed)
  Sequencing primers: 5′ GTTAGGCCAGCTTGGCACTTG; 3′ GAATACCAGTCAATCTTTCAC
Terms and licenses: Academic/Nonprofit Terms; Industry Terms: Not Available to Industry
How to cite: pAAV-Ef1a-sCreDIO hChR2(H134R)-eYFP 2.0 was a gift from Karl Deisseroth (Addgene plasmid # 126080 ; http://n2t.net/addgene:126080 ; RRID:Addgene_126080)
